>Addgene plasmid #236124 | EW265 SFFV-mCherry-SGc(stem-1(3xPUF9R-tar))cSG-EGFP (FLP-IN) | addgene full sequence | sequence record 468460 | Addgene NGS Result
GTCTGACGCTCAGTGGAACGAAAACTCACGTTAAGGGATTTTGGTCATGAGATTATCAAAAAGGATCTTC
ACCTAGATCCTTTTAAATTAAAAATGAAGTTTTAAATCAATCTAAAGTATATATGAGTAAACTTGGTCTG
ACAGTTACCAATGCTTAATCAGTGAGGCACCTATCTCAGCGATCTGTCTATTTCGTTCATCCATAGTTGC
CTGACTCCCCGTCGTGTAGATAACTACGATACGGGAGGGCTTACCATCTGGCCCCAGTGCTGCAATGATA
CCGCGAGACCCACGCTCACCGGCTCCAGATTTATCAGCAATAAACCAGCCAGCCGGAAGGGCCGAGCGCA
GAAGTGGTCCTGCAACTTTATCCGCCTCCATCCAGTCTATTAATTGTTGCCGGGAAGCTAGAGTAAGTAG
TTCGCCAGTTAATAGTTTGCGCAACGTTGTTGCCATTGCTACAGGCATCGTGGTGTCACGCTCGTCGTTT
GGTATGGCTTCATTCAGCTCCGGTTCCCAACGATCAAGGCGAGTTACATGATCCCCCATGTTGTGCAAAA
AAGCGGTTAGCTCCTTCGGTCCTCCGATCGTTGTCAGAAGTAAGTTGGCCGCAGTGTTATCACTCATGGT
TATGGCAGCACTGCATAATTCTCTTACTGTCATGCCATCCGTAAGATGCTTTTCTGTGACTGGTGAGTAC
TCAACCAAGTCATTCTGAGAATAGTGTATGCGGCGACCGAGTTGCTCTTGCCCGGCGTCAATACGGGATA
ATACCGCGCCACATAGCAGAACTTTAAAAGTGCTCATCATTGGAAAACGTTCTTCGGGGCGAAAACTCTC
AAGGATCTTACCGCTGTTGAGATCCAGTTCGATGTAACCCACTCGTGCACCCAACTGATCTTCAGCATCT
TTTACTTTCACCAGCGTTTCTGGGTGAGCAAAAACAGGAAGGCAAAATGCCGCAAAAAAGGGAATAAGGG
CGACACGGAAATGTTGAATACTCATACTCTTCCTTTTTCAATATTATTGAAGCATTTATCAGGGTTATTG
TCTCATGAGCGGATACATATTTGAATGTATTTAGAAAAATAAACAAATAGGGGTTCCGCGCACATTTCCC
CGAAAAGTGCCACCTGACGTCGACGGATCGGGAGATCTCCCGATCCCCTATGGTGCACTCTCAGTACAAT
CTGCTCTGATGCCGCATAGTTAAGCCAGTATCTGCTCCCTGCTTGTGTGTTGGAGGTCGCTGAGTAGTGC
GCGAGCAAAATTTAAGCTACAACAAGGCAAGGCTTGACCGACAATTGCCGATAAAATAAAAGATTTTATT
TAGTCTCCAGAAAAAGGGGGGAATGAAAGACCCCACCTGTAGGTTTGGCAAGCTAGCTGCAGTAACGCCA
TTTTGCAAGGCATGGAAAAATACCAAACCAAGAATAGAGAAGTTCAGATCAAGGGCGGGTACATGAAAAT
AGCTAACGTTGGGCCAAACAGGATATCTGCGGTGAGCAGTTTCGGCCCCGGCCCGGGGCCAAGAACAGAT
GGTCACCGCAGTTTCGGCCCCGGCCCGAGGCCAAGAACAGATGGTCCCCAGATATGGCCCAACCCTCAGC
AGTTTCTTAAGACCCATCAGATGTTTCCAGGCTCCCCCAAGGACCTGAAATGACCCTGCGCCTTATTTGA
ATTAACCAATCAGCCTGCTTCTCGCTTCTGTTCGCGCGCTTCTGCTTCCCGAGCTCTATAAAAGAGCTCA
CAACCCCTCACTCGGCGCGCCAGTCCTCCGACAGACTGAGTCGCCCGGGAAGCTTCGCCACCATGGTGAG
CAAGGGCGAGGAGGATAACATGGCCATCATCAAGGAGTTCATGCGCTTCAAGGTGCACATGGAGGGCTCC
GTGAACGGCCACGAGTTCGAGATCGAGGGCGAGGGCGAGGGCCGCCCCTACGAGGGCACCCAGACCGCCA
AGCTGAAGGTGACCAAGGGTGGCCCCCTGCCCTTCGCCTGGGACATCCTGTCCCCTCAGTTCATGTACGG
CTCCAAGGCCTACGTGAAGCACCCCGCCGACATTCCCGACTACTTGAAGCTGTCCTTCCCCGAGGGCTTC
AAGTGGGAGCGCGTGATGAACTTCGAGGACGGCGGCGTGGTGACCGTGACCCAGGACTCCTCCCTGCAGG
ACGGCGAGTTCATCTACAAGGTGAAGCTGCGCGGCACCAACTTCCCCTCCGACGGCCCCGTAATGCAGAA
GAAGACCATGGGCTGGGAGGCCTCCTCCGAGCGGATGTACCCCGAGGACGGCGCCCTGAAGGGCGAGATC
AAGCAGAGGCTGAAGCTGAAGGACGGCGGCCACTACGACGCTGAGGTCAAGACCACCTACAAGGCCAAGA
AGCCCGTGCAGCTGCCCGGCGCCTACAACGTCAACATCAAGTTGGACATCACCTCCCACAACGAGGACTA
CACCATCGTGGAACAGTACGAACGCGCCGAGGGCCGCCACTCCACCGGCGGCATGGACGAGCTGTACAAG
AGCGACGCGTTGGAAGCCAGACACAAACAGAAAATTGTGGCTCCGGTGAAACAGACTTTGAATTTTGACC
TTCTGAAGCTGGCGGGAGACGTCGAGTCCAACCCCGGTCCCGGTACCGGATCCTCCGTTTAGGTGGGTGG
AATAGTAACGTACTGTTGTATAGTACGTCTCAGACTGTTGTATAGTCTGTCTGGTATGTTGTATACGTAC
CATAGTATCCCACCTACCCAGACGACCGGTACTAGTGAGGCACGGCATAAGCAAAAGATCGTAGCCCCAG
TAAAGCAAACACTCAACTTCGATCTACTCAAACTCGCAGGTGATGTGGAATCTAATCCAGGACCCTCGAG
TGTCTCAAAGGGCGAGGAACTTTTTACGGGCGTTGTTCCGATCCTCGTCGAATTGGACGGGGACGTTAAT
GGGCATAAATTCTCAGTTAGTGGTGAGGGTGAGGGGGACGCGACATATGGGAAACTTACGCTGAAGTTCA
TATGTACCACCGGAAAATTGCCAGTGCCGTGGCCTACTCTCGTCACCACCCTGACATATGGTGTTCAGTG
TTTTAGCCGGTATCCAGACCATATGAAACAGCACGATTTTTTTAAATCCGCTATGCCTGAAGGTTACGTA
CAGGAGCGAACGATATTTTTTAAAGACGACGGAAACTACAAAACTAGAGCCGAGGTAAAATTCGAGGGTG
ACACTCTCGTGAACCGGATCGAACTGAAGGGCATAGATTTTAAGGAGGATGGCAATATACTGGGCCACAA
GCTCGAATACAACTATAATTCTCATAATGTCTATATCATGGCGGACAAACAGAAAAACGGCATCAAGGTA
AACTTTAAAATCCGACACAATATTGAGGACGGCTCTGTCCAGCTTGCGGACCATTACCAACAGAACACGC
CGATAGGGGATGGTCCAGTACTTCTCCCTGATAATCACTATTTGTCTACTCAGTCAGCTCTTAGCAAGGA
CCCAAACGAAAAACGGGATCACATGGTCCTTCTTGAGTTCGTCACTGCGGCTGGGATAACACTCGGGATG
GACGAACTGTATAAGTAGGCCGGAGGGCCCGAACAAAAACTCATCTCAGAAGAGGATCTGAATAGCGCCG
TCGACCATCATCATAATCATCATTGAGTTTAAACCCGCTGATCAGCCTCGACTGTGCCTTCTAGTTGCCA
GCCATCTGTTGTTTGCCCCTCCCCCGTGCCTTCCTTGACCCTGGAAGGTGCCACTCCCACTGTCCTTTCC
TAATAAAATGAGGAAATTGCATCGCATTGTCTGAGTAGGTGTCATTCTATTCTGGGGGGTGGGGTGGGGC
AGGACAGCAAGGGGGAGGATTGGGAAGACAATAGCAGGCATGCTGGGGATGCGGTGGGCTCTATGGAGAT
CTATCGATGTTCTGGGGATGCGGTGGGCTCTATGGCTTCTGAGGCGGAAAGAACCAGCTGGGGCTCTAGG
GGGTATCCCC
[124 nt withheld, positions 4001-4124]
C
[91 nt withheld, positions 4126-4216]
AGGGTGATGGTTCACGTACCTAGAAGTTCCTATTCCGAAGTTCCTATTCTCTAGAAAGTATAGGAACTTC
CTTGGCCAAAAAGCCTGAACTCACCGCGACGTCTGTCGAGAAGTTTCTGATCGAAAAGTTCGACAGCGTC
TCCGACCTGATGCAGCTCTCGGAGGGCGAAGAATCTCGTGCTTTCAGCTTCGATGTAGGAGGGCGTGGAT
ATGTCCTGCGGGTAAATAGCTGCGCCGATGGTTTCTACAAAGATCGTTATGTTTATCGGCACTTTGCATC
GGCCGCGCTCCCGATTCCGGAAGTGCTTGACATTGGGGAATTCAGCGAGAGCCTGACCTATTGCATCTCC
CGCCGTGCACAGGGTGTCACGTTGCAAGACCTGCCTGAAACCGAACTGCCCGCTGTTCTGCAGCCGGTCG
CGGAGGCCATGGATGCGATCGCTGCGGCCGATCTTAGCCAGACGAGCGGGTTCGGCCCATTCGGACCGCA
AGGAATCGGTCAATACACTACATGGCGTGATTTCATATGCGCGATTGCTGATCCCCATGTGTATCACTGG
CAAACTGTGATGGACGACACCGTCAGTGCGTCCGTCGCGCAGGCTCTCGATGAGCTGATGCTTTGGGCCG
AGGACTGCCCCGAAGTCCGGCACCTCGTGCACGCGGATTTCGGCTCCAACAATGTCCTGACGGACAATGG
CCGCATAACAGCGGTCATTGACTGGAGCGAGGCGATGTTCGGGGATTCCCAATACGAGGTCGCCAACATC
TTCTTCTGGAGGCCGTGGTTGGCTTGTATGGAGCAGCAGACGCGCTACTTCGAGCGGAGGCATCCGGAGC
TTGCAGGATCGCCGCGGCTCCGGGCGTATATGCTCCGCATTGGTCTTGACCAACTCTATCAGAGCTTGGT
TGACGGCAATTTCGATGATGCAGCTTGGGCGCAGGGTCGATGCGACGCAATCGTCCGATCCGGAGCCGGG
ACTGTCGGGCGTACACAAATCGCCCGCAGAAGCGCGGCCGTCTGGACCGATGGCTGTGTAGAAGTACTCG
CCGATAGTGGAAACCGACGCCCCAGCACTCGTCCGAGGGCAAAGGAATAGCACGTACTACGAGATTTCGA
TTCCACCGCCGCCTTCTATGAAAGGTTGGGCTTCGGAATCGTTTTCCGGGACGCCGGCTGGATGATCCTC
CAGCGCGGGGATCTCATGCTGGAGTTCTTCGCCCACCCCAACTTGTTTATTGCAGCTTATAATGGTTACA
AATAAAGCAATAGCATCACAAATTTCACAAATAAAGCATTTTTTTCACTGCATTCTAGTTGTGGTTTGTC
CAAACTCATCAATGTATCTTATCATGTCTGTATACCGTCGACCTCTAGCTAGAGCTTGGCGTAATCATGG
TCATAGCTGTTTCCTGTGTGAAATTGTTATCCGCTCACAATTCCACACAACATACGAGCCGGAAGCATAA
AGTGTAAAGCCTGGGGTGCCTAATGAGTGAGCTAACTCACATTAATTGCGTTGCGCTCACTGCCCGCTTT
CCAGTCGGGAAACCTGTCGTGCCAGCTGCATTAATGAATCGGCCAACGCGCGGGGAGAGGCGGTTTGCGT
ATTGGGCGCTCTTCCGCTTCCTCGCTCACTGACTCGCTGCGCTCGGTCGTTCGGCTGCGGCGAGCGGTAT
CAGCTCACTCAAAGGCGGTAATACGGTTATCCACAGAATCAGGGGATAACGCAGGAAAGAACATGTGAGC
AAAAGGCCAGCAAAAGGCCAGGAACCGTAAAAAGGCCGCGTTGCTGGCGTTTTTCCATAGGCTCCGCCCC
CCTGACGAGCATCACAAAAATCGACGCTCAAGTCAGAGGTGGCGAAACCCGACAGGACTATAAAGATACC
AGGCGTTTCCCCCTGGAAGCTCCCTCGTGCGCTCTCCTGTTCCGACCCTGCCGCTTACCGGATACCTGTC
CGCCTTTCTCCCTTCGGGAAGCGTGGCGCTTTCTCATAGCTCACGCTGTAGGTATCTCAGTTCGGTGTAG
GTCGTTCGCTCCAAGCTGGGCTGTGTGCACGAACCCCCCGTTCAGCCCGACCGCTGCGCCTTATCCGGTA
ACTATCGTCTTGAGTCCAACCCGGTAAGACACGACTTATCGCCACTGGCAGCAGCCACTGGTAACAGGAT
TAGCAGAGCGAGGTATGTAGGCGGTGCTACAGAGTTCTTGAAGTGGTGGCCTAACTACGGCTACACTAGA
AGAACAGTATTTGGTATCTGCGCTCTGCTGAAGCCAGTTACCTTCGGAAAAAGAGTTGGTAGCTCTTGAT
CCGGCAAACAAACCACCGCTGGTAGCGGTGGTTTTTTTGTTTGCAAGCAGCAGATTACGCGCAGAAAAAA
AGGATCTCAAGAAGATCCTTTGATCTTTTCTACGGG
Features (pLannotate 1.2.2; 20 found; start..end, strand, type, name):
    145..1005    -  CDS            AmpR: β-lactamase; bla; confers resistance to ampicillin, carbenicillin, and related antibiotics
   1006..1110    -  promoter       AmpR promoter: bla
   1169..1221    -  misc_feature   bom (fragment): basis of mobility region from pBR322
   1392..1799    +  promoter       SFFV promoter: spleen focus-forming virus long terminal repeat (LTR) promoter
   1813..2520    +  CDS            mCherry: mCherry is a basic (constitutively fluorescent) red fluorescent protein published in 2004, derived from Discosoma sp.. It is reported to be a very rapidly-maturing monomer with low acid sensitivity.
   2566..2624    +  CDS            F2A (fragment): 2A peptide from foot-and-mouth disease virus polyprotein Eukaryotic ribosomes fail to insert a peptide bond between the Gly and Pro residues, yielding separate polypeptides.
   2872..3585    +  CDS            EGFP: EGFP is a basic (constitutively fluorescent) green fluorescent protein published in 1996, derived from Aequorea victoria. It is reported to be a rapidly-maturing weak dimer with moderate acid sensitivity.
   3692..3916    +  polyA_signal   bGH poly(A) signal: bovine growth hormone polyadenylation signal
   3932..3955    +  polyA_signal   bGH poly(A) signal (fragment): bovine growth hormone polyadenylation signal
   3959..3980    +  promoter       SV40 promoter (fragment): SV40 enhancer and early promoter
   4001..4234    +  rep_origin     f1 ori (fragment) (sequence partly withheld): f1 bacteriophage origin of replication; arrow indicates direction of (+) strand synthesis
   4239..4286    +  protein_bind   FRT: FLP-mediated recombination occurs in the 8-bp core sequence TCTAGAAA (Turan and Bode, 2011). FLP recombinase from the Saccharomyces cerevisiae 2μ plasmid
   4294..5316    +  CDS            HygR: aminoglycoside phosphotransferase from E. coli; aph(4)-Ia; confers resistance to hygromycin
   5326..5451    +  CDS            ble (fragment): BLE_KLEPN - Experimental evidence at protein level: Swiss-Prot protein existence level 1. Binding protein with a strong affinity to the bleomycin family of antibiotics. Binds to CL990; an antimitotic-antibiotic compound. From Klebsiella pneumoniae.
   5446..5567    +  polyA_signal   SV40 poly(A) signal: SV40 polyadenylation signal
   5640..5656    -  protein_bind   lac operator: The lac repressor binds to the lac operator to inhibit transcription in E. coli. This inhibition can be relieved by adding lactose or isopropyl-β-D-thiogalactopyranoside (IPTG). lac repressor encoded by lacI
   5664..5694    -  promoter       lac promoter: promoter for the E. coli lac operon
   5709..5730    -  protein_bind   CAP binding site: CAP binding activates transcription in the presence of cAMP. E. coli catabolite activator protein
   5743..5835    -  CDS            lacI (fragment): lac repressor; lacI; The lac repressor binds to the lac operator to inhibit transcription in E. coli. This inhibition can be relieved by adding lactose or isopropyl-β-D-thiogalactopyranoside (IPTG).
   6018..6606    -  rep_origin     ori: high-copy-number ColE1/pMB1/pBR322/pUC origin of replication
