[The description below was written by a language model from this plasmid's Addgene catalogue record and pLannotate feature annotations shown in this document.]
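Description:
EW265 SFFV-mCherry-SGc(stem-1(3xPUF9R-tar))cSG-EGFP (FLP-IN) is a 6.6 kb mammalian expression plasmid built on a Flp-In–type backbone for site-specific integration into host cell lines carrying a genomic FRT landing pad. It is propagated in E. coli through a high-copy ColE1/pUC origin and selected with ampicillin via the β-lactamase gene. Downstream of the expression cassette, the annotation shows an FRT site immediately followed by a hygromycin resistance coding sequence with an SV40 poly(A) signal but no promoter of its own. In the standard Flp-In design this marker becomes expressed only after FLP-mediated recombination places it behind a promoter at the genomic target. The catalogue lists puromycin as the mammalian selectable marker, whereas the feature table detects HygR and no puromycin resistance gene; the record does not resolve this discrepancy.

The payload is a synthetic two-colour RNA-editing reporter driven by the SFFV LTR promoter and terminated by a bGH poly(A) signal. mCherry is translated first and serves as a constitutive marker of expression. It is followed by a 2A peptide element, an unannotated interval of roughly 250 nt, and then EGFP. By the construct name and stated purpose, that interval holds a stem structure with three PUF-9R target sites and an in-frame stop codon that blocks EGFP translation. When an ADAR–PUF9R fusion binds these sites, deamination of the stop codon allows read-through, so EGFP appears. The EGFP-to-mCherry relationship thus reports PUF-9R binding activity. The associated publication concerns machine-guided engineering of proteins for deimmunization alongside therapeutic function.
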