Addgene plasmid #236124: EW265 SFFV-mCherry-SGc(stem-1(3xPUF9R-tar))cSG-EGFP (FLP-IN)
Purpose: Plasmid encoding fluorescent reporter for PUF-9R binding which expresses mCherry constitutively and EGFP upon stop codon deamination due to ADAR-PUF9R binding
Depositing lab: Xiaojing Gao. Depositing organization: Stanford University. Publication: Machine-guided dual-objective protein engineering for deimmunization and therapeutic functions. Wolfsberg E, Paul JS, Tycko J, Chen B, Bassik MC, Bintu L, Alizadeh AA, Gao XJ. Cell Syst. 2025 Jul 16;16(7):101299. doi: 10.1016/j.cels.2025.101299. Epub 2025 Jun 3. PubMed 40466641.
Backbone
  Vector backbone: FLP-IN
  Vector type: Mammalian Expression
  Selectable markers: Puromycin
Growth in bacteria
  Bacterial resistance: Ampicillin, 100 μg/mL
  Growth temperature: 37°C
  Growth strain: DH5alpha
  Copy number: High Copy
Gene/Insert
  Gene/Insert name: mCherry-SGc(stem-1(3xPUF9R-tar))cSG-EGFP
  Species: Synthetic
  Promoter: SFFV
  Cloning method: Gibson Cloning
Terms and licenses: Academic/Nonprofit Terms; Industry Terms: Not Available to Industry
Depositor comments: See https://benchling.com/s/seq-auwpKcTz2lvBTbRoIhUP?m=slm-lpXDmtfzdQlHLQPDIPVwfor annotated sequence. Please visit https://doi.org/10.1101/2025.02.24.639918 for bioRxiv preprint.
How to cite: EW265 SFFV-mCherry-SGc(stem-1(3xPUF9R-tar))cSG-EGFP (FLP-IN) was a gift from Xiaojing Gao (Addgene plasmid # 236124 ; http://n2t.net/addgene:236124 ; RRID:Addgene_236124)
